Addgene plasmid #118460: pFA6a-ymYPET-CaURA3
Purpose: Yeast tagging vector to create a gene fusion with ymYPET with CaUra3 selection. *An updated version of this plasmid is available: #168056 pFA6a-link-ymYPET-URA3.
Depositing lab: Bas Teusink. Depositing organization: Vrije Universiteit Amsterdam. Publication: In vivo characterisation of fluorescent proteins in budding yeast. Botman D, de Groot DH, Schmidt P, Goedhart J, Teusink B. Sci Rep. 2019 Feb 19;9(1):2234. doi: 10.1038/s41598-019-38913-z. PubMed 30783202.
Backbone
  Vector backbone: pFA6a
  Vector type: Yeast Expression
  Selectable markers: URA3
Growth in bacteria
  Bacterial resistance: Ampicillin, 100 μg/mL
  Growth temperature: 37°C
  Growth strain: DH5alpha
  Copy number: High Copy
Gene/Insert
  Gene/Insert name: ymYPET
  Species: Synthetic
  Mutation: YPET A206K, F208S, E232L, N235D
  Cloning method: Restriction Enzyme; 5′ cloning site unknown (unknown if destroyed); 3′ cloning site unknown (unknown if destroyed)
  Sequencing primers: 5′ Unknown
Terms and licenses: Academic/Nonprofit Terms; Industry Terms: Not Available to Industry
Depositor comments: Please note the absence of a linker region at the 5’ end of the FP. Using a FW primer upstream of the FP will introduce a stopcodon. Please use FW primers annealing on the FP itself.
How to cite: pFA6a-ymYPET-CaURA3 was a gift from Bas Teusink (Addgene plasmid # 118460 ; http://n2t.net/addgene:118460 ; RRID:Addgene_118460)
