[The description below was written by a language model from this plasmid's Addgene catalogue record and pLannotate feature annotations shown in this document.]
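Description:
pFA6a-ymYPET-CaURA3 is a 4,922 bp yeast tagging plasmid built on the pFA6a backbone. It serves as a PCR template for fusing a yellow fluorescent protein to a gene at its chromosomal locus in budding yeast, rather than as a self-replicating yeast expression vector. No yeast origin or centromere is annotated. In E. coli the plasmid is maintained at high copy through a ColE1/pUC-type origin and selected with ampicillin via the bla gene and its promoter. Short bom, rop and lacI fragments and the flanking SP6 and T7 promoters are backbone remnants.

The payload is a two-part module. The first part is the ymYPET open reading frame, a synthetic YPet variant carrying the A206K, F208S, E232L and N235D substitutions. The automated annotation labels it mVenus because of its similarity to that related Aequorea-derived protein. It has no promoter of its own and is followed by the S. cerevisiae ADH1 terminator, so expression depends on in-frame fusion to the tagged gene. The second part is a URA3 marker driven by the Ashbya gossypii TEF promoter and terminator, which allows selection of integrants by uracil prototrophy. The plasmid name and stated purpose identify this marker as the Candida albicans gene (CaURA3), although the annotation tool matched it to the S. cerevisiae orthologue.

The depositor notes that there is no linker upstream of the fluorescent protein. Forward primers annealing upstream of the coding sequence would introduce a stop codon, so they should anneal within the fluorescent protein itself. The record says an updated version that includes a linker is available. The two sequence records, one from the depositor and one from repository sequencing, show the same features with different start coordinates.
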