Features (pLannotate 1.2.2; 13 found; start..end, strand, type, name):
    568..672     -  promoter       AmpR promoter: bla
    767..802     +  CDS            rop (fragment): Rop protein, which maintains plasmids at low copy number; rop
    904..955     +  misc_feature   bom (fragment): basis of mobility region from pBR322
   1018..1036    +  promoter       SP6 promoter: promoter for bacteriophage SP6 RNA polymerase
   1105..1821    +  CDS            mVenus: mVenus is a basic (constitutively fluorescent) yellow fluorescent protein published in 2006, derived from Aequorea victoria. It is reported to be a rapidly-maturing monomer with moderate acid sensitivity.
   1865..2052    +  terminator     ADH1 terminator: S. cerevisiae ADH1; transcription terminator for the S. cerevisiae alcohol dehydrogenase 1 (ADH1) gene
   2127..2470    +  promoter       TEF promoter: Ashbya gossypii TEF promoter
   2489..3277    +  CDS            URA3: PYRF_YEAST - Experimental evidence at protein level: Swiss-Prot protein existence level 1. From Saccharomyces cerevisiae (strain ATCC 204508 / S288c) (Baker's yeast).
   3289..3486    +  terminator     TEF terminator: Ashbya gossypii TEF terminator
   3594..3612    -  promoter       T7 promoter: promoter for bacteriophage T7 RNA polymerase
   3634..3687    -  CDS            lacI (fragment): lac repressor; lacI; The lac repressor binds to the lac operator to inhibit transcription in E. coli. This inhibition can be relieved by adding lactose or isopropyl-β-D-thiogalactopyranoside (IPTG).
   3870..4458    -  rep_origin     ori: high-copy-number ColE1/pMB1/pBR322/pUC origin of replication
   4629..567     -  CDS            AmpR (across the origin): β-lactamase; bla; confers resistance to ampicillin, carbenicillin, and related antibiotics
>Addgene plasmid #118460 | pFA6a-ymYPET-CaURA3 | depositor full sequence | sequence record 223824 | pFA6a-ymYPET-CaURA3 sequence 4922 bps
GCGCAACGTTGTTGCCATTGCTACAGGCATCGTGGTGTCACGCTCGTCGTTTGGTATGGCTTCATTCAGC
TCCGGTTCCCAACGATCAAGGCGAGTTACATGATCCCCCATGTTGTGCAAAAAAGCGGTTAGCTCCTTCG
GTCCTCCGATCGTTGTCAGAAGTAAGTTGGCCGCAGTGTTATCACTCATGGTTATGGCAGCACTGCATAA
TTCTCTTACTGTCATGCCATCCGTAAGATGCTTTTCTGTGACTGGTGAGTACTCAACCAAGTCATTCTGA
GAATAGTGTATGCGGCGACCGAGTTGCTCTTGCCCGGCGTCAATACGGGATAATACCGCGCCACATAGCA
GAACTTTAAAAGTGCTCATCATTGGAAAACGTTCTTCGGGGCGAAAACTCTCAAGGATCTTACCGCTGTT
GAGATCCAGTTCGATGTAACCCACTCGTGCACCCAACTGATCTTCAGCATCTTTTACTTTCACCAGCGTT
TCTGGGTGAGCAAAAACAGGAAGGCAAAATGCCGCAAAAAAGGGAATAAGGGCGACACGGAAATGTTGAA
TACTCATACTCTTCCTTTTTCAATATTATTGAAGCATTTATCAGGGTTATTGTCTCATGAGCGGATACAT
ATTTGAATGTATTTAGAAAAATAAACAAATAGGGGTTCCGCGCACATTTCCCCGAAAAGTGCCACCTGAC
GTCTAAGAAACCATTATTATCATGACATTAACCTATAAAAATAGGCGTATCACGAGGCCCTTTCGTCTCG
CGCGTTTCGGTGATGACGGTGAAAACCTCTGACACATGCAGCTCCCGGAGACGGTCACAGCTTGTCTGTA
AGCGGATGCCGGGAGCAGACAAGCCCGTCAGGGCGCGTCAGCGGGTGTTGGCGGGTGTCGGGGCTGGCTT
AACTATGCGGCATCAGAGCAGATTGTACTGAGAGTGCACCATATGGACATATTGTCGTTAGAACGCGGCT
ACAATTAATACATAACCTTATGTATCATACACATACGATTTAGGTGACACTATAGAACGCGGCCGCCAGC
TGAAGCTTCGTACGCTGCAGGTCGACGGATCGGTGACGGTGCTGGTTTAATTAAATGGTCTCCAAGGGCG
AAGAATTGTTCACCGGTGTGGTCCCAATCTTGGTCGAGTTGGACGGTGACGTCAACGGTCACAAGTTCTC
TGTTTCCGGTGAAGGTGAAGGAGACGCCACCTACGGTAAATTGACCTTGAAGTTGTTGTGCACCACCGGC
AAGCTGCCAGTTCCATGGCCAACATTGGTCACCACTTTAGGTTATGGTTTACAATGTTTTGCTAGATATC
CAGATCATATGAAACAACATGATTTCTTCAAATCTGCTATGCCAGAAGGTTATGTTCAAGAAAGAACTAT
ATTTTTCAAAGATGATGGTAATTATAAAACTAGAGCTGAAGTTAAATTTGAAGGAGATACTTTAGTTAAT
AGAATTGAATTGAAAGGTATTGATTTTAAAGAAGATGGTAATATTTTAGGTCATAAATTAGAATATAATT
ATAATTCTCATAATGTTTATATTACAGCTGATAAACAAAAGAATGGTATTAAGGCTAATTTTAAAATTAG
ACATAATATTGAAGATGGTGGTGTTCAATTAGCTGATCATTATCAACAAAATACTCCTATTGGTGACGGT
CCAGTTTTATTACCTGATAATCATTATTTGTCATATCAATCTAAATTGTCAAAAGATCCAAATGAAAAAA
GAGATCATATGGTTTTGTTAGAATTTTTGACTGCAGCTGGTATTACTTTAGGTATGGATGAATTGTATAA
ATAAGCGGCCGCCTCGAGGTCGACGGCGCGCCACTTCTAAATAAGCGAATTTCTTATGATTTATGATTTT
TATTATTAAATAAGTTATAAAAAAAATAAGTGTATACAAATTTTAAAGTGACTCTTAGGTTTTAAAACGA
AAATTCTTATTCTTGAGTAACTCTTTCCTGTAGGTCAGGTTGCTTTCTCAGGTATAGTATGAGGTCGCTC
TTATTGACCACACCTCTACCGGCAGATCCGCTAGGGATAACAGGGTAATATAGATCTGTTTAGCTTGCCT
CGTCCCCGCCGGGTCACCCGGCCAGCGACATGGAGGCCCAGAATACCCTCCTTGACAGTCTTGACGTGCG
CAGCTCAGGGGCATGATGTGACTGTCGCCCGTACATTTAGCCCATACATCCCCATGTATAATCATTTGCA
TCCATACATTTTGATGGCCGCACGGCGCGAAGCAAAAATTACGGCTCCTCGCTGCAGACCTGCGAGCAGG
GAAACGCTCCCCTCACAGACGCGTTGAATTGTCCCCACGCCGCGCCCCTGTAGAGAAATATAAAAGGTTA
GGATTTGCCACTGAGGTTCTTCTTTCATATACTTCCTTTTAAAATCTTGCTAGGATACAGTTCTCACATC
ACATCCGAACATAAACAACCATGACAGTCAACACTAAGACCTATAGTGAGAGAGCAGAAACTCATGCCTC
ACCAGTAGCACAGCGATTATTTCGATTAATGGAACTGAAGAAAACCAATTTATGTGCATCAATTGACGTT
GATACCACTAAGGAATTCCTTGAATTAATTGATAAATTAGGTCCTTATGTATGCTTAATCAAGACTCATA
TTGATATAATCAATGATTTTTCCTATGAATCCACTATTGAACCATTATTAGAACTTTCACGTAAACATCA
ATTTATGATTTTTGAAGATAGAAAATTTGCTGATATTGGTAATACCGTAAAGAAACAATATATTGGTGGA
GTTTATAAAATTAGTAGTTGGGCAGATATTACCAATGCTCATGGTGTCACTGGGAATGGAGTGGTTGAAG
GATTAAAACAGGGAGCTAAAGAAACCACCACCAACCAAGAGCCAAGAGGGTTATTGATGTTAGCTGAATT
ATCATCAGTGGGATCATTAGCATATGGAGAATATTCTCAAAAAACTGTTGAAATTGCTAAATCCGATAAG
GAATTTGTTATTGGATTTATTGCCCAACGTGATATGGGTGGCCAAGAAGAAGGATTTGATTGGCTTATTA
TGACACCTGGAGTTGGATTAGATGATAAAGGTGATGGATTAGGACAACAATATAGAACTGTTGATGAAGT
TGTTAGCACTGGAACTGATATTATCATTGTTGGTAGAGGATTGTTTGGTAAAGGAAGAGATCCAGATATT
GAAGGTAAAAGGTATAGAAATGCTGGTTGGAATGCTTATTTGAAAAAGACTGGCCAATTATAATCAGTAC
TGACAATAAAAAGATTCTTGTTTTCAAGAACTTGTCATTTGTATAGTTTTTTTATATTGTAGTTGTTCTA
TTTTAATCAAATGTTAGCGTGATTTATATTTTTTTTCGCCTCGACATCATCTGCCCAGATGCGAAGTTAA
GTGCGCAGAAAGTAATATCATGCGTCAATCGTATGTGAATGCTGGTCGCTATACTGCTGTCGATTCGATA
CTAACGCCGCCATCCAGTGTCGAAAACGAGCTCGAATTCATCGATGATATCAGATCCACTAGTGGCCTAT
GCGGCCGCGGATCTGCCGGTCTCCCTATAGTGAGTCGTATTAATTTCGATAAGCCAGGTTAACCTGCATT
AATGAATCGGCCAACGCGCGGGGAGAGGCGGTTTGCGTATTGGGCGCTCTTCCGCTTCCTCGCTCACTGA
CTCGCTGCGCTCGGTCGTTCGGCTGCGGCGAGCGGTATCAGCTCACTCAAAGGCGGTAATACGGTTATCC
ACAGAATCAGGGGATAACGCAGGAAAGAACATGTGAGCAAAAGGCCAGCAAAAGGCCAGGAACCGTAAAA
AGGCCGCGTTGCTGGCGTTTTTCCATAGGCTCCGCCCCCCTGACGAGCATCACAAAAATCGACGCTCAAG
TCAGAGGTGGCGAAACCCGACAGGACTATAAAGATACCAGGCGTTTCCCCCTGGAAGCTCCCTCGTGCGC
TCTCCTGTTCCGACCCTGCCGCTTACCGGATACCTGTCCGCCTTTCTCCCTTCGGGAAGCGTGGCGCTTT
CTCAATGCTCACGCTGTAGGTATCTCAGTTCGGTGTAGGTCGTTCGCTCCAAGCTGGGCTGTGTGCACGA
ACCCCCCGTTCAGCCCGACCGCTGCGCCTTATCCGGTAACTATCGTCTTGAGTCCAACCCGGTAAGACAC
GACTTATCGCCACTGGCAGCAGCCACTGGTAACAGGATTAGCAGAGCGAGGTATGTAGGCGGTGCTACAG
AGTTCTTGAAGTGGTGGCCTAACTACGGCTACACTAGAAGGACAGTATTTGGTATCTGCGCTCTGCTGAA
GCCAGTTACCTTCGGAAAAAGAGTTGGTAGCTCTTGATCCGGCAAACAAACCACCGCTGGTAGCGGTGGT
TTTTTTGTTTGCAAGCAGCAGATTACGCGCAGAAAAAAAGGATCTCAAGAAGATCCTTTGATCTTTTCTA
CGGGGTCTGACGCTCAGTGGAACGAAAACTCACGTTAAGGGATTTTGGTCATGAGATTATCAAAAAGGAT
CTTCACCTAGATCCTTTTAAATTAAAAATGAAGTTTTAAATCAATCTAAAGTATATATGAGTAAACTTGG
TCTGACAGTTACCAATGCTTAATCAGTGAGGCACCTATCTCAGCGATCTGTCTATTTCGTTCATCCATAG
TTGCCTGACTCCCCGTCGTGTAGATAACTACGATACGGGAGGGCTTACCATCTGGCCCCAGTGCTGCAAT
GATACCGCGAGACCCACGCTCACCGGCTCCAGATTTATCAGCAATAAACCAGCCAGCCGGAAGGGCCGAG
CGCAGAAGTGGTCCTGCAACTTTATCCGCCTCCATCCAGTCTATTAATTGTTGCCGGGAAGCTAGAGTAA
GTAGTTCGCCAGTTAATAGTTT
