Features (pLannotate 1.2.2; 13 found; start..end, strand, type, name):
      5..56      +  misc_feature   bom (fragment): basis of mobility region from pBR322
    119..137     +  promoter       SP6 promoter: promoter for bacteriophage SP6 RNA polymerase
    206..922     +  CDS            mVenus: mVenus is a basic (constitutively fluorescent) yellow fluorescent protein published in 2006, derived from Aequorea victoria. It is reported to be a rapidly-maturing monomer with moderate acid sensitivity.
    966..1153    +  terminator     ADH1 terminator: S. cerevisiae ADH1; transcription terminator for the S. cerevisiae alcohol dehydrogenase 1 (ADH1) gene
   1228..1571    +  promoter       TEF promoter: Ashbya gossypii TEF promoter
   1590..2378    +  CDS            URA3: PYRF_YEAST - Experimental evidence at protein level: Swiss-Prot protein existence level 1. From Saccharomyces cerevisiae (strain ATCC 204508 / S288c) (Baker's yeast).
   2390..2587    +  terminator     TEF terminator: Ashbya gossypii TEF terminator
   2695..2713    -  promoter       T7 promoter: promoter for bacteriophage T7 RNA polymerase
   2735..2788    -  CDS            lacI (fragment): lac repressor; lacI; The lac repressor binds to the lac operator to inhibit transcription in E. coli. This inhibition can be relieved by adding lactose or isopropyl-β-D-thiogalactopyranoside (IPTG).
   2971..3559    -  rep_origin     ori: high-copy-number ColE1/pMB1/pBR322/pUC origin of replication
   3730..4590    -  CDS            AmpR: β-lactamase; bla; confers resistance to ampicillin, carbenicillin, and related antibiotics
   4591..4695    -  promoter       AmpR promoter: bla
   4790..4825    +  CDS            rop (fragment): Rop protein, which maintains plasmids at low copy number; rop
>Addgene plasmid #118460 | pFA6a-ymYPET-CaURA3 | addgene full sequence | sequence record 236960 | Addgene NGS Result
GGGGCTGGCTTAACTATGCGGCATCAGAGCAGATTGTACTGAGAGTGCACCATATGGACATATTGTCGTT
AGAACGCGGCTACAATTAATACATAACCTTATGTATCATACACATACGATTTAGGTGACACTATAGAACG
CGGCCGCCAGCTGAAGCTTCGTACGCTGCAGGTCGACGGATCGGTGACGGTGCTGGTTTAATTAAATGGT
CTCCAAGGGCGAAGAATTGTTCACCGGTGTGGTCCCAATCTTGGTCGAGTTGGACGGTGACGTCAACGGT
CACAAGTTCTCTGTTTCCGGTGAAGGTGAAGGAGACGCCACCTACGGTAAATTGACCTTGAAGTTGTTGT
GCACCACCGGCAAGCTGCCAGTTCCATGGCCAACATTGGTCACCACTTTAGGTTATGGTTTACAATGTTT
TGCTAGATATCCAGATCATATGAAACAACATGATTTCTTCAAATCTGCTATGCCAGAAGGTTATGTTCAA
GAAAGAACTATATTTTTCAAAGATGATGGTAATTATAAAACTAGAGCTGAAGTTAAATTTGAAGGAGATA
CTTTAGTTAATAGAATTGAATTGAAAGGTATTGATTTTAAAGAAGATGGTAATATTTTAGGTCATAAATT
AGAATATAATTATAATTCTCATAATGTTTATATTACAGCTGATAAACAAAAGAATGGTATTAAGGCTAAT
TTTAAAATTAGACATAATATTGAAGATGGTGGTGTTCAATTAGCTGATCATTATCAACAAAATACTCCTA
TTGGTGACGGTCCAGTTTTATTACCTGATAATCATTATTTGTCATATCAATCTAAATTGTCAAAAGATCC
AAATGAAAAAAGAGATCATATGGTTTTGTTAGAATTTTTGACTGCAGCTGGTATTACTTTAGGTATGGAT
GAATTGTATAAATAAGCGGCCGCCTCGAGGTCGACGGCGCGCCACTTCTAAATAAGCGAATTTCTTATGA
TTTATGATTTTTATTATTAAATAAGTTATAAAAAAAATAAGTGTATACAAATTTTAAAGTGACTCTTAGG
TTTTAAAACGAAAATTCTTATTCTTGAGTAACTCTTTCCTGTAGGTCAGGTTGCTTTCTCAGGTATAGTA
TGAGGTCGCTCTTATTGACCACACCTCTACCGGCAGATCCGCTAGGGATAACAGGGTAATATAGATCTGT
TTAGCTTGCCTCGTCCCCGCCGGGTCACCCGGCCAGCGACATGGAGGCCCAGAATACCCTCCTTGACAGT
CTTGACGTGCGCAGCTCAGGGGCATGATGTGACTGTCGCCCGTACATTTAGCCCATACATCCCCATGTAT
AATCATTTGCATCCATACATTTTGATGGCCGCACGGCGCGAAGCAAAAATTACGGCTCCTCGCTGCGGAC
CTGCGAGCAGGGAAACGCTCCCCTCACAGACGCGTTGAATTGTCCCCACGCCGCGCCCCTGTAGAGAAAT
ATAAAAGGTTAGGATTTGCCACTGAGGTTCTTCTTTCATATACTTCCTTTTAAAATCTTGCTAGGATACA
GTTCTCACATCACATCCGAACATAAACAACCATGACAGTCAACACTAAGACCTATAGTGAGAGAGCAGAA
ACTCATGCCTCACCAGTAGCACAACGATTATTTCGATTAATGGAACTGAAGAAAACCAATTTATGTGCAT
CAATTGATGTTGATACCACTAAGGAATTCCTTGAATTAATTGATAAATTGGGTCCTTATGTATGCTTAAT
CAAGACTCATATTGATATAATCAATGATTTTTCCTATGAATCCACTATTGAACCATTATTAGAACTTTCA
CGTAAACATCAATTTATGATTTTTGAAGATAGAAAATTTGCTGATATTGGTAATACCGTGAAGAAACAAT
ATATTGGTGGAGTTTATAAAATTAGTAGTTGGGCAGATATTACTAATGCTCATGGTGTCACTGGGAATGG
AGTAGTTGAAGGATTAAAACAGGGAGCTAAAGAAACCACCACCAACCAAGAGCCAAGAGGGTTATTGATG
TTAGCTGAATTATCATCAGTGGGATCATTAGCATATGGAGAATATTCTCAAAAAACTGTTGAAATTGCTA
AATCCGATAAGGAATTTGTTATTGGATTTATTGCCCAACGTGATATGGGTGGACAAGAAGAAGGATTTGA
TTGGCTTATTATGACACCTGGAGTTGGATTAGATGATAAAGGTGATGGATTAGGACAACAATATAGAACT
GTTGATGAAGTTGTTAGCACTGGAACTGATATTATCATTGTTGGTAGAGGATTGTTTGGTAAAGGAAGAG
ATCCAGATATTGAAGGTAAAAGGTATAGAGATGCTGGTTGGAATGCTTATTTGAAAAAGACTGGCCAATT
ATAATCAGTACTGACAATAAAAAGATTCTTGTTTTCAAGAACTTGTCATTTGTATAGTTTTTTTATATTG
TAGTTGTTCTATTTTAATCAAATGTTAGCGTGATTTATATTTTTTTTCGCCTCGACATCATCTGCCCAGA
TGCGAAGTTAAGTGCGCAGAAAGTAATATCATGCGTCAATCGTATGTGAATGCTGGTCGCTATACTGCTG
TCGATTCGATACTAACGCCGCCATCCAGTGTCGAAAACGAGCTCGAATTCATCGATGATATCAGATCCAC
TAGTGGCCTATGCGGCCGCGGATCTGCCGGTCTCCCTATAGTGAGTCGTATTAATTTCGATAAGCCAGGT
TAACCTGCATTAATGAATCGGCCAACGCGCGGGGAGAGGCGGTTTGCGTATTGGGCGCTCTTCCGCTTCC
TCGCTCACTGACTCGCTGCGCTCGGTCGTTCGGCTGCGGCGAGCGGTATCAGCTCACTCAAAGGCGGTAA
TACGGTTATCCACAGAATCAGGGGATAACGCAGGAAAGAACATGTGAGCAAAAGGCCAGCAAAAGGCCAG
GAACCGTAAAAAGGCCGCGTTGCTGGCGTTTTTCCATAGGCTCCGCCCCCCTGACGAGCATCACAAAAAT
CGACGCTCAAGTCAGAGGTGGCGAAACCCGACAGGACTATAAAGATACCAGGCGTTTCCCCCTGGAAGCT
CCCTCGTGCGCTCTCCTGTTCCGACCCTGCCGCTTACCGGATACCTGTCCGCCTTTCTCCCTTCGGGAAG
CGTGGCGCTTTCTCATAGCTCACGCTGTAGGTATCTCAGTTCGGTGTAGGTCGTTCGCTCCAAGCTGGGC
TGTGTGCACGAACCCCCCGTTCAGCCCGACCGCTGCGCCTTATCCGGTAACTATCGTCTTGAGTCCAACC
CGGTAAGACACGACTTATCGCCACTGGCAGCAGCCACTGGTAACAGGATTAGCAGAGCGAGGTATGTAGG
CGGTGCTACAGAGTTCTTGAAGTGGTGGCCTAACTACGGCTACACTAGAAGAACAGTATTTGGTATCTGC
GCTCTGCTGAAGCCAGTTACCTTCGGAAAAAGAGTTGGTAGCTCTTGATCCGGCAAACAAACCACCGCTG
GTAGCGGTGGTTTTTTTGTTTGCAAGCAGCAGATTACGCGCAGAAAAAAAGGATCTCAAGAAGATCCTTT
GATCTTTTCTACGGGGTCTGACGCTCAGTGGAACGAAAACTCACGTTAAGGGATTTTGGTCATGAGATTA
TCAAAAAGGATCTTCACCTAGATCCTTTTAAATTAAAAATGAAGTTTTAAATCAATCTAAAGTATATATG
AGTAAACTTGGTCTGACAGTTACCAATGCTTAATCAGTGAGGCACCTATCTCAGCGATCTGTCTATTTCG
TTCATCCATAGTTGCCTGACTCCCCGTCGTGTAGATAACTACGATACGGGAGGGCTTACCATCTGGCCCC
AGTGCTGCAATGATACCGCGAGACCCACGCTCACCGGCTCCAGATTTATCAGCAATAAACCAGCCAGCCG
GAAGGGCCGAGCGCAGAAGTGGTCCTGCAACTTTATCCGCCTCCATCCAGTCTATTAATTGTTGCCGGGA
AGCTAGAGTAAGTAGTTCGCCAGTTAATAGTTTGCGCAACGTTGTTGCCATTGCTACAGGCATCGTGGTG
TCACGCTCGTCGTTTGGTATGGCTTCATTCAGCTCCGGTTCCCAACGATCAAGGCGAGTTACATGATCCC
CCATGTTGTGCAAAAAAGCGGTTAGCTCCTTCGGTCCTCCGATCGTTGTCAGAAGTAAGTTGGCCGCAGT
GTTATCACTCATGGTTATGGCAGCACTGCATAATTCTCTTACTGTCATGCCATCCGTAAGATGCTTTTCT
GTGACTGGTGAGTACTCAACCAAGTCATTCTGAGAATAGTGTATGCGGCGACCGAGTTGCTCTTGCCCGG
CGTCAATACGGGATAATACCGCGCCACATAGCAGAACTTTAAAAGTGCTCATCATTGGAAAACGTTCTTC
GGGGCGAAAACTCTCAAGGATCTTACCGCTGTTGAGATCCAGTTCGATGTAACCCACTCGTGCACCCAAC
TGATCTTCAGCATCTTTTACTTTCACCAGCGTTTCTGGGTGAGCAAAAACAGGAAGGCAAAATGCCGCAA
AAAAGGGAATAAGGGCGACACGGAAATGTTGAATACTCATACTCTTCCTTTTTCAATATTATTGAAGCAT
TTATCAGGGTTATTGTCTCATGAGCGGATACATATTTGAATGTATTTAGAAAAATAAACAAATAGGGGTT
CCGCGCACATTTCCCCGAAAAGTGCCACCTGACGTCTAAGAAACCATTATTATCATGACATTAACCTATA
AAAATAGGCGTATCACGAGGCCCTTTCGTCTCGCGCGTTTCGGTGATGACGGTGAAAACCTCTGACACAT
GCAGCTCCCGGAGACGGTCACAGCTTGTCTGTAAGCGGATGCCGGGAGCAGACAAGCCCGTCAGGGCGCG
TCAGCGGGTGTTGGCGGGTGTC
